>Addgene plasmid #77769 | IKBKE gRNA (BRDN0001148905) | addgene full sequence | sequence record 188382 | Addgene Assembled Sequence
CCCGGGTGCAAAGATGGATAAAGTTTTAAACAGAGAGGAATCTTTGCAGCTAATGGACCTTCTAGGTCTT
GAAAGGAGTGGGAATTGGCTCCGGTGCCCGTCAGTGGGCAGAGCGCACATCGCCCACAGTCCCCGAGAAG
TTGGGGGGAGGGGTCGGCAATTGATCCGGTGCCTAGAGAAGGTGGCGCGGGGTAAACTGGGAAAGTGATG
TCGTGTACTGGCTCCGCCTTTTTCCCGAGGGTGGGGGAGAACCGTATATAAGTGCAGTAGTCGCCGTGAA
CGTTCTTTTTCGCAACGGGTTTGCCGCCAGAACACAGGTAAGTGCCGTGTGTGGTTCCCGCGGGCCTGGC
CTCTTTACGGGTTATGGCCCTTGCGTGCCTTGAATTACTTCCACCTGGCTGCAGTACGTGATTCTTGATC
CCGAGCTTCGGGTTGGAAGTGGGTGGGAGAGTTCGAGGCCTTGCGCTTAAGGAGCCCCTTCGCCTCGTGC
TTGAGTTGAGGCCTGGCCTGGGCGCTGGGGCCGCCGCGTGCGAATCTGGTGGCACCTTCGCGCCTGTCTC
GCTGCTTTCGATAAGTCTCTAGCCATTTAAAATTTTTGATGACCTGCTGCGACGCTTTTTTTCTGGCAAG
ATAGTCTTGTAAATGCGGGCCAAGATCTGCACACTGGTATTTCGGTTTTTGGGGCCGCGGGCGGCGACGG
GGCCCGTGCGTCCCAGCGCACATGTTCGGCGAGGCGGGGCCTGCGAGCGCGGCCACCGAGAATCGGACGG
GGGTAGTCTCAAGCTGGCCGGCCTGCTCTGGTGCCTGGCCTCGCGCCGCCGTGTATCGCCCCGCCCTGGG
CGGCAAGGCTGGCCCGGTCGGCACCAGTTGCGTGAGCGGAAAGATGGCCGCTTCCCGGCCCTGCTGCAGG
GAGCTCAAAATGGAGGACGCGGCGCTCGGGAGAGCGGGCGGGTGAGTCACCCACACAAAGGAAAAGGGCC
TTTCCGTCCTCAGCCGTCGCTTCATGTGACTCCACGGAGTACCGGGCGCCGTCCAGGCACCTCGATTAGT
TCTCGAGCTTTTGGAGTACGTCGTCTTTAGGTTGGGGGGAGGGGTTTTATGCGATGGAGTTTCCCCACAC
TGAGTGGGTGGAGACTGAAGTTAGGCCAGCTTGGCACTTGATGTAATTCTCCTTGGAATTTGCCCTTTTT
GAGTTTGGATCTTGGTTCATTCTCAAGCCTCAGACAGTGGTTCAAAGTTTTTTTCTTCCATTTCAGGTGT
CGTGACGTACGGCCACCATGACCGAGTACAAGCCCACGGTGCGCCTCGCCACCCGCGACGACGTCCCCAG
GGCCGTACGCACCCTCGCCGCCGCGTTCGCCGACTACCCCGCCACGCGCCACACCGTCGATCCGGACCGC
CACATCGAGCGGGTCACCGAGCTGCAAGAACTCTTCCTCACGCGCGTCGGGCTCGACATCGGCAAGGTGT
GGGTCGCGGACGACGGCGCCGCCGTGGCGGTCTGGACCACGCCGGAGAGCGTCGAAGCGGGGGCGGTGTT
CGCCGAGATCGGCCCGCGCATGGCCGAGTTGAGCGGTTCCCGGCTGGCCGCGCAGCAACAGATGGAAGGC
CTCCTGGCGCCGCACCGGCCCAAGGAGCCCGCGTGGTTCCTGGCCACCGTCGGAGTCTCGCCCGACCACC
AGGGCAAGGGTCTGGGCAGCGCCGTCGTGCTCCCCGGAGTGGAGGCGGCCGAGCGCGCCGGGGTGCCCGC
CTTCCTGGAGACCTCCGCGCCCCGCAACCTCCCCTTCTACGAGCGGCTCGGCTTCACCGTCACCGCCGAC
GTCGAGGTGCCCGAAGGACCGCGCACCTGGTGCATGACCCGCAAGCCCGGTGCCTGAACGCGTTAAGTCG
ACAATCAACCTCTGGATTACAAAATTTGTGAAAGATTGACTGGTATTCTTAACTATGTTGCTCCTTTTAC
GCTATGTGGATACGCTGCTTTAATGCCTTTGTATCATGCTATTGCTTCCCGTATGGCTTTCATTTTCTCC
TCCTTGTATAAATCCTGGTTGCTGTCTCTTTATGAGGAGTTGTGGCCCGTTGTCAGGCAACGTGGCGTGG
TGTGCACTGTGTTTGCTGACGCAACCCCCACTGGTTGGGGCATTGCCACCACCTGTCAGCTCCTTTCCGG
GACTTTCGCTTTCCCCCTCCCTATTGCCACGGCGGAACTCATCGCCGCCTGCCTTGCCCGCTGCTGGACA
GGGGCTCGGCTGTTGGGCACTGACAATTCCGTGGTGTTGTCGGGGAAATCATCGTCCTTTCCTTGGCTGC
TCGCCTGTGTTGCCACCTGGATTCTGCGCGGGACGTCCTTCTGCTACGTCCCTTCGGCCCTCAATCCAGC
GGACCTTCCTTCCCGCGGCCTGCTGCCGGCTCTGCGGCCTCTTCCGCGTCTTCGCCTTCGCCCTCAGACG
AGTCGGATCTCCCTTTGGGCCGCCTCCCCGCGTCGACTTTAAGACCAATGACTTACAAGGCAGCTGTAGA
TCTTAGCCACTTTTTAAAAGAAAAGGGGGGACTGGAAGGGCTAATTCACTCCCAACGAAGACAAGATCTG
CTTTTTGCTTGTACTGGGTCTCTCTGGTTAGACCAGATCTGAGCCTGGGAGCTCTCTGGCTAACTAGGGA
ACCCACTGCTTAAGCCTCAATAAAGCTTGCCTTGAGTGCTTCAAGTAGTGTGTGCCCGTCTGTTGTGTGA
CTCTGGTAACTAGAGATCCCTCAGACCCTTTTAGTCAGTGTGGAAAATCTCTAGCAGTACGTATAGTAGT
TCATGTCATCTTATTATTCAGTATTTATAACTTGCAAAGAAATGAATATCAGAGAGTGAGAGGAACTTGT
TTATTGCAGCTTATAATGGTTACAAATAAAGCAATAGCATCACAAATTTCACAAATAAAGCATTTTTTTC
ACTGCATTCTAGTTGTGGTTTGTCCAAACTCATCAATGTATCTTATCATGTCTGGCTCTAGCTATCCCGC
CCCTAACTCCGCCCATCCCGCCCCTAACTCCGCCCAGTTCCGCCCATTCTCCGCCCCATGGCTGACTAAT
TTTTTTTATTTATGCAGAGGCCGAGGCCGCCTCGGCCTCTGAGCTATTCCAGAAGTAGTGAGGAGGCTTT
TTTGGAGGCCTAGGGACGTACCCAATTCGCCCTATAGTGAGTCGTATTACGCGCGCTCACTGGCCGTCGT
TTTACAACGTCGTGACTGGGAAAACCCTGGCGTTACCCAACTTAATCGCCTTGCAGCACATCCCCCTTTC
GCCAGCTGGCGTAATAGCGAAGAGGCCCGCACCGATCGCCCTTCCCAACAGTTGCGCAGCCTGAATGGCG
AATGGG
[124 nt withheld, positions 3367-3490]
C
[91 nt withheld, positions 3492-3582]
A
[49 nt withheld, positions 3584-3632]
CCTTTGACGTTGGAGTCCACGTTCTTT
[37 nt withheld, positions 3660-3696]
ACCCTATCTCGGTCTATTCTTTTGATTTATAAGGGATTTTGCCGATTTCGGCCTATTGGTTAAAAAATGA
GCTGATTTAACAAAAATTTAACGCGAATTTTAACAAAATATTAACGCTTACAATTTAGGTGGCACTTTTC
GGGGAAATGTGCGCGGAACCCCTATTTGTTTATTTTTCTAAATACATTCAAATATGTATCCGCTCATGAG
ACAATAACCCTGATAAATGCTTCAATAATATTGAAAAAGGAAGAGTATGAGTATTCAACATTTCCGTGTC
GCCCTTATTCCCTTTTTTGCGGCATTTTGCCTTCCTGTTTTTGCTCACCCAGAAACGCTGGTGAAAGTAA
AAGATGCTGAAGATCAGTTGGGTGCACGAGTGGGTTACATCGAACTGGATCTCAACAGCGGTAAGATCCT
TGAGAGTTTTCGCCCCGAAGAACGTTTTCCAATGATGAGCACTTTTAAAGTTCTGCTATGTGGCGCGGTA
TTATCCCGTATTGACGCCGGGCAAGAGCAACTCGGTCGCCGCATACACTATTCTCAGAATGACTTGGTTG
AGTACTCACCAGTCACAGAAAAGCATCTTACGGATGGCATGACAGTAAGAGAATTATGCAGTGCTGCCAT
AACCATGAGTGATAACACTGCGGCCAACTTACTTCTGACAACGATCGGAGGACCGAAGGAGCTAACCGCT
TTTTTGCACAACATGGGGGATCATGTAACTCGCCTTGATCGTTGGGAACCGGAGCTGAATGAAGCCATAC
CAAACGACGAGCGTGACACCACGATGCCTGTAGCAATGGCAACAACGTTGCGCAAACTATTAACTGGCGA
ACTACTTACTCTAGCTTCCCGGCAACAATTAATAGACTGGATGGAGGCGGATAAAGTTGCAGGACCACTT
CTGCGCTCGGCCCTTCCGGCTGGCTGGTTTATTGCTGATAAATCTGGAGCCGGTGAGCGTGGGTCTCGCG
GTATCATTGCAGCACTGGGGCCAGATGGTAAGCCCTCCCGTATCGTAGTTATCTACACGACGGGGAGTCA
GGCAACTATGGATGAACGAAATAGACAGATCGCTGAGATAGGTGCCTCACTGATTAAGCATTGGTAACTG
TCAGACCAAGTTTACTCATATATACTTTAGATTGATTTAAAACTTCATTTTTAATTTAAAAGGATCTAGG
TGAAGATCCTTTTTGATAATCTCATGACCAAAATCCCTTAACGTGAGTTTTCGTTCCACTGAGCGTCAGA
CCCCGTAGAAAAGATCAAAGGATCTTCTTGAGATCCTTTTTTTCTGCGCGTAATCTGCTGCTTGCAAACA
AAAAAACCACCGCTACCAGCGGTGGTTTGTTTGCCGGATCAAGAGCTACCAACTCTTTTTCCGAAGGTAA
CTGGCTTCAGCAGAGCGCAGATACCAAATACTGTTCTTCTAGTGTAGCCGTAGTTAGGCCACCACTTCAA
GAACTCTGTAGCACCGCCTACATACCTCGCTCTGCTAATCCTGTTACCAGTGGCTGCTGCCAGTGGCGAT
AAGTCGTGTCTTACCGGGTTGGACTCAAGACGATAGTTACCGGATAAGGCGCAGCGGTCGGGCTGAACGG
GGGGTTCGTGCACACAGCCCAGCTTGGAGCGAACGACCTACACCGAACTGAGATACCTACAGCGTGAGCT
ATGAGAAAGCGCCACGCTTCCCGAAGGGAGAAAGGCGGACAGGTATCCGGTAAGCGGCAGGGTCGGAACA
GGAGAGCGCACGAGGGAGCTTCCAGGGGGAAACGCCTGGTATCTTTATAGTCCTGTCGGGTTTCGCCACC
TCTGACTTGAGCGTCGATTTTTGTGATGCTCGTCAGGGGGGCGGAGCCTATGGAAAAACGCCAGCAACGC
GGCCTTTTTACGGTTCCTGGCCTTTTGCTGGCCTTTTGCTCACATGTTCTTTCCTGCGTTATCCCCTGAT
TCTGTGGATAACCGTATTACCGCCTTTGAGTGAGCTGATACCGCTCGCCGCAGCCGAACGACCGAGCGCA
GCGAGTCAGTGAGCGAGGAAGCGGAAGAGCGCCCAATACGCAAACCGCCTCTCCCCGCGCGTTGGCCGAT
TCATTAATGCAGCTGGCACGACAGGTTTCCCGACTGGAAAGCGGGCAGTGAGCGCAACGCAATTAATGTG
AGTTAGCTCACTCATTAGGCACCCCAGGCTTTACACTTTATGCTTCCGGCTCGTATGTTGTGTGGAATTG
TGAGCGGATAACAATTTCACACAGGAAACAGCTATGACCATGATTACGCCAAGCGCGCAATTAACCCTCA
CTAAAGGGAACAAAAGCTGGAGCTGCAAGCTTAATGTAGTCTTATGCAATACTCTTGTAGTCTTGCAACA
TGGTAACGATGAGTTAGCAACATGCCTTACAAGGAGAGAAAAAGCACCGTGCATGCCGATTGGTGGAAGT
AAGGTGGTACGATCGTGCCTTATTAGGAAGGCAACAGACGGGTCTGACATGGATTGGACGAACCACTGAA
TTGCCGCATTGCAGAGATATTGTATTTAAGTGCCTAGCTCGATACATAAACGGGTCTCTCTGGTTAGACC
AGATCTGAGCCTGGGAGCTCTCTGGCTAACTAGGGAACCCACTGCTTAAGCCTCAATAAAGCTTGCCTTG
AGTGCTTCAAGTAGTGTGTGCCCGTCTGTTGTGTGACTCTGGTAACTAGAGATCCCTCAGACCCTTTTAG
TCAGTGTGGAAAATCTCTAGCAGTGGCGCCCGAACAGGGACTTGAAAGCGAAAGGGAAACCAGAGGAGCT
CTCTCGACGCAGGACTCGGCTTGCTGAAGCGCGCACGGCAAGAGGCGAGGGGCGGCGACTGGTGAGTACG
CCAAAAATTTTGACTAGCGGAGGCTAGAAGGAGAGAGATGGGTGCGAGAGCGTCAGTATTAAGCGGGGGA
GAATTAGATCGCGATGGGAAAAAATTCGGTTAAGGCCAGGGGGAAAGAAAAAATATAAATTAAAACATAT
AGTATGGGCAAGCAGGGAGCTAGAACGATTCGCAGTTAATCCTGGCCTGTTAGAAACATCAGAAGGCTGT
AGACAAATACTGGGACAGCTACAACCATCCCTTCAGACAGGATCAGAAGAACTTAGATCATTATATAATA
CAGTAGCAACCCTCTATTGTGTGCATCAAAGGATAGAGATAAAAGACACCAAGGAAGCTTTAGACAAGAT
AGAGGAAGAGCAAAACAAAAGTAAGACCACCGCACAGCAAGCGGCCGCTGATCTTCAGACCTGGAGGAGG
AGATATGAGGGACAATTGGAGAAGTGAATTATATAAATATAAAGTAGTAAAAATTGAACCATTAGGAGTA
GCACCCACCAAGGCAAAGAGAAGAGTGGTGCAGAGAGAAAAAAGAGCAGTGGGAATAGGAGCTTTGTTCC
TTGGGTTCTTGGGAGCAGCAGGAAGCACTATGGGCGCAGCGTCAATGACGCTGACGGTACAGGCCAGACA
ATTATTGTCTGGTATAGTGCAGCAGCAGAACAATTTGCTGAGGGCTATTGAGGCGCAACAGCATCTGTTG
CAACTCACAGTCTGGGGCATCAAGCAGCTCCAGGCAAGAATCCTGGCTGTGGAAAGATACCTAAAGGATC
AACAGCTCCTGGGGATTTGGGGTTGCTCTGGAAAACTCATTTGCACCACTGCTGTGCCTTGGAATGCTAG
TTGGAGTAATAAATCTCTGGAACAGATTTGGAATCACACGACCTGGATGGAGTGGGACAGAGAAATTAAC
AATTACACAAGCTTAATACACTCCTTAATTGAAGAATCGCAAAACCAGCAAGAAAAGAATGAACAAGAAT
TATTGGAATTAGATAAATGGGCAAGTTTGTGGAATTGGTTTAACATAACAAATTGGCTGTGGTATATAAA
ATTATTCATAATGATAGTAGGAGGCTTGGTAGGTTTAAGAATAGTTTTTGCTGTACTTTCTATAGTGAAT
AGAGTTAGGCAGGGATATTCACCATTATCGTTTCAGACCCACCTCCCAACCCCGAGGGGACCCAGAGAGG
GCCTATTTCCCATGATTCCTTCATATTTGCATATACGATACAAGGCTGTTAGAGAGATAATTAGAATTAA
TTTGACTGTAAACACAAAGATATTAGTACAAAATACGTGACGTAGAAAGTAATAATTTCTTGGGTAGTTT
GCAGTTTTAAAATTATGTTTTAAAATGGACTATCATATGCTTACCGTAACTTGAAAGTATTTCGATTTCT
TGGCTTTATATATCTTGTGGAAAGGACGAAACACCGAGCATCCCGACATGTATGAGGTTTTAGAGCTAGA
AATAGCAAGTTAAAATAAGGCTAGTCCGTTATCAACTTGAAAAAGTGGCACCGAGTCGGTGCTTTTTTAA
GCTTGGCGTAACTAGATCTTGAGACAAATGGCAGTATTCATCCACAATTTTAAAAGAAAAGGGGGGATTG
GGGGGTACAGTGCAGGGGAAAGAATAGTAGACATAATAGCAACAGACATACAAACTAAAGAATTACAAAA
ACAAATTACAAAAATTCAAAATTTTCGGGTTTATTACAGGGACAGCAGAGATCCACTTTGGCGCCGGCTC
GAGGGGG
Features (pLannotate 1.2.2; 29 found; start..end, strand, type, name):
     14..80      +  CDS            small t antigen (fragment): SV40 (simian virus 40) small t antigen
    106..317     +  promoter       EF-1α core promoter: core promoter for human elongation factor EF-1α
    318..1256    +  intron         EF-1α intron A: intron upstream of the start codon of human EF-1α
   1278..1877    +  CDS            PuroR (fragment): puromycin N-acetyltransferase; pac from Streptomyces; confers resistance to puromycin
   1893..2481    +  misc_feature   WPRE: woodchuck hepatitis virus posttranscriptional regulatory element
   2532..2551    +  misc_feature   cPPT/CTS (fragment): central polypurine tract and central termination sequence of HIV-1
   2553..2786    +  LTR            3' LTR (ΔU3): self-inactivating 3' long terminal repeat (LTR) from HIV-1
   2864..2985    +  polyA_signal   SV40 poly(A) signal: SV40 polyadenylation signal
   3025..3160    +  rep_origin     SV40 ori: SV40 origin of replication
   3181..3199    -  promoter       T7 promoter: promoter for bacteriophage T7 RNA polymerase
   3207..3362    +  CDS            lacZα (fragment): LacZα fragment of β-galactosidase; lacZ fragment
   3367..3795    +  rep_origin     f1 ori (sequence partly withheld): f1 bacteriophage origin of replication; arrow indicates direction of (+) strand synthesis
   3848..3952    +  promoter       AmpR promoter: bla
   3953..4813    +  CDS            AmpR: β-lactamase; bla; confers resistance to ampicillin, carbenicillin, and related antibiotics
   4984..5572    +  rep_origin     ori: high-copy-number ColE1/pMB1/pBR322/pUC origin of replication
   5755..5847    +  CDS            lacI (fragment): lac repressor; lacI; The lac repressor binds to the lac operator to inhibit transcription in E. coli. This inhibition can be relieved by adding lactose or isopropyl-β-D-thiogalactopyranoside (IPTG).
   5860..5881    +  protein_bind   CAP binding site: CAP binding activates transcription in the presence of cAMP. E. coli catabolite activator protein
   5896..5926    +  promoter       lac promoter: promoter for the E. coli lac operon
   5934..5950    +  protein_bind   lac operator: The lac repressor binds to the lac operator to inhibit transcription in E. coli. This inhibition can be relieved by adding lactose or isopropyl-β-D-thiogalactopyranoside (IPTG). lac repressor encoded by lacI
   5995..6013    +  promoter       T3 promoter: promoter for bacteriophage T3 RNA polymerase
   6041..6267    +  promoter       RSV promoter: Rous sarcoma virus enhancer/promoter
   6268..6448    +  LTR            5' LTR (truncated): truncated 5' long terminal repeat (LTR) from HIV-1
   6495..6620    +  misc_feature   HIV-1 Ψ: packaging signal of human immunodeficiency virus type 1
   6604..6967    +  CDS            HIV-1 gag (fragment): gag protein from human immunodeficiency virus 1; gag
   7113..7346    +  misc_feature   RRE: The Rev response element (RRE) of HIV-1 allows for Rev-dependent mRNA export from the nucleus to the cytoplasm.
   7723..7749    +  CDS            Rev (fragment): human immunodeficiency virus 1 (HIV-1) Rev protein; rev; enhances nuclear export of unspliced and incompletely spliced viral mRNAs
   7753..7993    +  promoter       U6 promoter: RNA polymerase III promoter for human U6 snRNA
   8023..8098    +  misc_RNA       gRNA scaffold: guide RNA scaffold for the Streptococcus pyogenes CRISPR/Cas9 system
   8154..8271    +  misc_feature   cPPT/CTS: central polypurine tract and central termination sequence of HIV-1
