[The description below was written by a language model from this plasmid's Addgene catalogue record and pLannotate feature annotations shown in this document.]
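Description:
IKBKE gRNA (BRDN0001148905) is a third-generation lentiviral single-guide RNA plasmid built on the lentiGuide-Puro backbone and designed to target human IKBKE (also known as IKK-ε/IKK-i). In bacteria it is maintained as a high-copy plasmid through a ColE1/pUC-type origin with β-lactamase conferring ampicillin resistance. An f1 origin and remnants of lac, T7 and T3 cloning-vector elements are also annotated in the backbone, along with an SV40 origin and SV40 poly(A) signal downstream of the viral cassette.

The transfer-vector portion begins with an RSV promoter fused to a truncated HIV-1 5' LTR, which makes genomic RNA production independent of Tat. This is followed by the Ψ packaging signal with a partial gag sequence, the Rev response element for Rev-dependent nuclear export, and a cPPT/CTS. It ends in a ΔU3 self-inactivating 3' LTR. Within this unit, a human U6 RNA polymerase III promoter drives the IKBKE-specific spacer joined to the Streptococcus pyogenes Cas9 guide scaffold. A separate EF-1α promoter with its intron A expresses puromycin N-acetyltransferase for selection of transduced mammalian cells, and a WPRE enhances transcript expression.

The plasmid does not encode Cas9, so it must be paired with a separate Cas9 lentiviral vector or used in cells that already express the nuclease. The guide was designed against several IKBKE reference transcripts and belongs to a human kinome gRNA collection. That collection was built with optimized sgRNA design rules intended to maximize on-target activity and limit off-target effects. The plasmid is suited to CRISPR knockout of IKBKE in human cells.
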