Addgene plasmid #77769: IKBKE gRNA (BRDN0001148905)
Purpose: 3rd generation lentiviral gRNA plasmid targeting human IKBKE
Depositing lab: John Doench & David Root. Depositing organization: Broad Institute. Publication: Optimized sgRNA design to maximize activity and minimize off-target effects of CRISPR-Cas9. Doench JG, Fusi N, Sullender M, Hegde M, Vaimberg EW, Donovan KF, Smith I, Tothova Z, Wilen C, Orchard R, Virgin HW, Listgarten J, Root DE. Nat Biotechnol. 2016 Jan 18. doi: 10.1038/nbt.3437. PubMed 26780180.
Backbone
  Vector backbone: lentiGuide-Puro
  Backbone manufacturer: Zhang Lab (Addgene plasmid # 52963)
  Vector type: Mammalian Expression, Lentiviral, CRISPR
  Selectable markers: Puromycin
Growth in bacteria
  Bacterial resistance: Ampicillin, 100 μg/mL
  Growth temperature: 37°C
  Growth strain: DH5alpha
  Copy number: High Copy
Gene/Insert
  Gene/Insert name: IKBKE (alt names: IKBKE; NM_001193321.1)
  gRNA/shRNA sequence: AGCATCCCGACATGTATGAG
  Species: H. sapiens (human)
  Entrez Gene: IKBKE (a.k.a. IKK-E, IKK-i, IKKE, IKKI)
  Promoter: hU6
  Cloning method: Unknown
  Sequencing primers: 5′ U6-F; 3′ pS2-R
Terms and licenses: Academic/Nonprofit Terms; Industry Terms: Not Available to Industry
Depositor comments: The gRNA was designed to target the following Genbank reference sequence(s): NM_001193321.1,NM_001193322.1,NM_014002.3. Note that this plasmid does NOT contain Cas9. It should be used in conjunction with lentiCas9-Blast (Addgene #52962) or otherwise with cell lines already expressing Cas9. Browse the full kinome gRNA library at http://www.addgene.org/pooled-library/broadgpp-human-kinome/ or visit http://www.broadinstitute.org/rnai/public/ for detailed protocols and information.
How to cite: IKBKE gRNA (BRDN0001148905) was a gift from John Doench & David Root (Addgene plasmid # 77769 ; http://n2t.net/addgene:77769 ; RRID:Addgene_77769)
