>Addgene plasmid #77769 | IKBKE gRNA (BRDN0001148905) | depositor partial sequence | sequence record 145229 | Target Sequence
AGCATCCCGACATGTATGAG
