>Addgene plasmid #77769 | IKBKE gRNA (BRDN0001148905) | addgene partial sequence | sequence record 188381 | hU6-F
ACGTAGAAAGTAATAATTTCTTGGGTAGTTTGCAGTTTTAAAATTATGTTTTAAAATGGACTATCATATG
CTTACCGTAACTTGAAAGTATTTCGATTTCTTGGCTTTATATATCTTGTGGAAAGGACGAAACACCGAGC
ATCCCGACATGTATGAGGTTTTAGAGCTAGAAATAGCAAGTTAAAATAAGGCTAGTCCGTTATCAACTTG
AAAAAGTGGCACCGAGTCGGTGCTTTTTTAAGCTTGGCGTAACTAGATCTTGAGACAAATGGCAGTATTC
ATCCACAATTTTAAAAGAAAAGGGGGGATTGGGGGGTACAGTGCAGGGGAAAGAATAGTAGACATAATAG
CAACAGACATACAAACTAAAGAATTACAAAAACAAATTACAAAAATTCAAAATTTTCGGGTTTATTACAG
GGACAGCAGAGATCCACTTTGGCGCCGGCTCGAGGGGGCCCGGGTGCAAAGATGGATAAAGTTTTAAACA
GAGAGGAATCTTTGCAGCTAATGGACCTTCTAGGTCTTGAAAGGAGTGGGAATTGGCTCCGGTGCCCGTC
AGTGGGCAGA
